Addgene plasmid #47410: Endophilin III Full
Depositing lab: Peter McPherson. Depositing organization: McGill University.
Backbone
  Vector backbone: pGEX-2t
  Backbone manufacturer: Amersham
  Backbone size w/o insert (bp): 5000
  Vector type: Bacterial Expression
Growth in bacteria
  Bacterial resistance: Ampicillin, 100 μg/mL
  Growth temperature: 37°C
  Growth strain: DH5alpha
  Copy number: High Copy
Gene/Insert
  Gene/Insert name: Endophilin III
  Promoter: tac
  Tag / fusion protein: GST (N terminal on backbone)
  Cloning method: Unknown
  Sequencing primers: 5′ pGEX5'; 3′ pGEX3'
Terms and licenses: Academic/Nonprofit Terms; Industry Terms: Not Available to Industry
How to cite: Endophilin III Full was a gift from Peter McPherson (Addgene plasmid # 47410 ; http://n2t.net/addgene:47410 ; RRID:Addgene_47410)
