[The description below was written by a language model from this plasmid's Addgene catalogue record.]
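Description:
Endophilin III Full is a bacterial expression plasmid built on the pGEX-2T backbone (about 5 kb without insert), designed to produce endophilin III as a glutathione S-transferase fusion protein in E. coli. It is maintained as a high-copy plasmid under ampicillin selection. The record does not include a feature table, so details such as the origin of replication, the exact insert boundaries and the insert size are not documented here, and the cloning method is listed as unknown. The species of origin of the endophilin III sequence is also not stated.

The insert is placed downstream of the backbone-encoded GST, giving an N-terminal GST tag, and expression is driven by the tac promoter, a hybrid trp/lac promoter that is typically repressed by the Lac repressor and induced with IPTG. The name suggests that the construct carries the full-length coding sequence rather than an isolated domain, although the record does not say so explicitly. In pGEX-2T vectors generally, a thrombin cleavage site lies between GST and the cloned protein, allowing the tag to be removed after purification. Flanking pGEX 5′ and 3′ primer sites are listed for verifying the insert by sequencing.

Constructs of this kind are generally used to express and purify recombinant protein on glutathione affinity resin, and to use the immobilised GST fusion as bait in pull-down or binding assays. Endophilins are known as SH3 domain-containing proteins involved in endocytic membrane trafficking, so such applications would be plausible, but the record itself does not state a specific purpose.
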