>Addgene plasmid #47410 | Endophilin III Full | addgene partial sequence | sequence record 68317 | pGEX5
AATCGGATCTGGTTCCGCGTGGATCCATGTCGGTGGCTGGGCTCAAGAAGCAGTTCCACAAAGCCAGCCA
GCTGTTTAGTGAAAAAATAAGTGGTGCCGAAGGAACGAAGCTAGATGAAGAATTTCTGAACATGGAAAAG
AAAATAGATATCACCAGTAAAGCTGTTGCAGAAATCCTTTCAAAAGCCACAGAGTATCTCCAACCCAATC
CAGCATACAGAGCTAAGCTAGGAATGCTGAACACTGTGTCGAAGCTCCGAGGGCAGGTGAAGGCCACCGG
CTACCCACAGACGGAAGGCTTGCTGGGGGACTGCATGCTGAAGTATGGCAAGGAGCTCGGAGAAGACTCT
GCTTTTGGCAACTCGTTGGTAGATGTTGGTGAGGCCCTGAAACTCATGGCTGAGGTGAAAGACTCTCTGG
ATATTAATGTGAAGCAAACTTTTATTGACCCACTGCAGCTACTGCAAGACAAAGATTTAAAGGAGATCGG
GCACCACCTGAGAAAGCTGGAAGGCCGTCGCCTGGATTATGATTATAAAAAGCGGCGGGTAGGTAAGATC
CCCGAGGAAGAAATCAGACAAGCAGTAGAGAAGTTTGAAGAGTCAAAGGAGTTGGCCGAAAGGAGCATGT
TTAATTTTTTAGAAAATGATGTAGAGCAAGTGAGCCAGCTGGCTGTGTTTGTAGAGGCGGCATTAGACTA
TCACAGGCAGTCCACAGAGATCCTCCAGGAGCTGCAGAGCAAGCTGGAGTTGCGAATATCTCTTGCATCC
AAAGTCCCCAAGCGAGAATTCATGCCAAAGCCTGTGAACATGAGTTCCACCGATGCCAATGGGGTCGGAC
CCAGCTCTTCATCAAAGACACCAGGTACTGACACTCCCGCGGACCAGCCCTGCTGTCGTGGTCTCTATGA
CTTTGAGCCAGAAAATGAAGGAGAATTAGGATTT
